Addgene plasmid #87286: pRS414 Hsh155 N295D/K335E
Purpose: Encodes Hsh155 N295D K335E for expression in yeast
Depositing lab: Aaron Hoskins. Depositing organization: University of Wisconsin, Madison. Publication: SF3b1 mutations associated with myelodysplastic syndromes alter the fidelity of branchsite selection in yeast. Carrocci TJ, Zoerner DM, Paulson JC, Hoskins AA. Nucleic Acids Res. 2017 Jan 6. pii: gkw1349. doi: 10.1093/nar/gkw1349. PubMed 28062854.
Backbone
  Vector backbone: pRS414
  Backbone manufacturer: ATCC
  Backbone size w/o insert (bp): 4788
  Total vector size (bp): 8124
  Vector type: Bacterial Expression, Yeast Expression
  Selectable markers: TRP1
Growth in bacteria
  Bacterial resistance: Ampicillin, 100 μg/mL
  Growth temperature: 37°C
  Growth strain: DH5alpha
  Copy number: Unknown
Gene/Insert
  Gene/Insert name: HSH155
  Species: S. cerevisiae (budding yeast)
  Insert size (bp): 3426
  Mutation: N295D & K335E
  GenBank ID: NP_014015.1
  Entrez Gene: HSH155 (a.k.a. YMR288W)
  Cloning method: Restriction Enzyme; 5′ cloning site SacI (not destroyed); 3′ cloning site XhoI (not destroyed)
  Sequencing primers: 5′ TGTAAAACGACGGCCAGT; 3′ CAGGAAACAGCTATGAC
Terms and licenses: Academic/Nonprofit Terms; Industry Terms: Not Available to Industry
How to cite: pRS414 Hsh155 N295D/K335E was a gift from Aaron Hoskins (Addgene plasmid # 87286 ; http://n2t.net/addgene:87286 ; RRID:Addgene_87286)
