[The description below was written by a language model from this plasmid's Addgene catalogue record and pLannotate feature annotations shown in this document.]
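Description:
pRS414 Hsh155 N295D/K335E is an E. coli–yeast shuttle plasmid of about 8.1 kb, built on the pRS414 centromeric backbone and carrying a mutant allele of the Saccharomyces cerevisiae HSH155 gene. In bacteria it replicates from a high-copy ColE1/pUC-type origin and is selected through the AmpR β-lactamase gene. In yeast, the CEN6/ARS element provides stable, low-copy maintenance and mitotic segregation, and the TRP1 marker with its own promoter allows selection by tryptophan prototrophy in trp1 strains. The backbone also keeps the usual pBluescript-derived elements: an f1 origin for single-stranded DNA production, a lacZα fragment with lac promoter and operator, and T7 and T3 promoters flanking the cloning region.

The roughly 3.4 kb insert was cloned between SacI and XhoI sites. It contains the HSH155 open reading frame (about 2.9 kb), which encodes the yeast orthologue of the SF3b1 spliceosomal protein that contacts pre-mRNA around the branch site early in spliceosome assembly. The allele carries two substitutions, N295D and K335E. No yeast promoter is annotated upstream of the coding sequence. However, the insert includes a few hundred base pairs of unannotated sequence on either side of the ORF, and a short fragment of another yeast gene, ABZ2, is annotated downstream. This suggests a genomic fragment expressed from native flanking sequence, although the record does not say so.

The depositor and sequencing-derived records agree closely, differing by only three nucleotides in length. The associated publication concerns SF3b1 mutations linked to myelodysplastic syndromes and their effect on the fidelity of branch-site selection, so the plasmid is suited to expressing this Hsh155 variant in yeast for splicing studies.
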