Features (pLannotate 1.2.2; 20 found; start..end, strand, type, name):
    137..186     +  misc_feature   bom (fragment): basis of mobility region from pBR322
    187..467     +  promoter       TRP1 promoter: S. cerevisiae TRP1
    468..1142    +  CDS            TRP1: phosphoribosylanthranilate isomerase, required for tryptophan biosynthesis; S. cerevisiae TRP1; yeast auxotrophic marker
   1189..1240    +  misc_feature   bom (fragment): basis of mobility region from pBR322
   1241..1696    -  rep_origin     f1 ori (sequence partly withheld): f1 bacteriophage origin of replication; arrow indicates direction of (+) strand synthesis
   1704..1859    -  CDS            lacZα (fragment): LacZα fragment of β-galactosidase; lacZ fragment
   1867..1885    +  promoter       T7 promoter: promoter for bacteriophage T7 RNA polymerase
   1894..1914    -  misc_feature   MCS (fragment): pBluescript multiple cloning site
   2165..5077    +  CDS            HSH155: SF3B1_YEAST - Experimental evidence at protein level: Swiss-Prot protein existence level 1. Contacts pre-mRNA on both sides of the branch site early in spliceosome assembly. From Saccharomyces cerevisiae (strain ATCC 204508 / S288c) (Baker's yeast).
   5279..5332    +  CDS            ABZ2 (fragment): PABC_YEAST - Experimental evidence at protein level: Swiss-Prot protein existence level 1. Converts 4-amino-4-deoxychorismate into 4-aminobenzoate (PABA) and pyruvate. From Saccharomyces cerevisiae (strain ATCC 204508 / S288c) (Baker's yeast).
   5350..5368    -  promoter       T3 promoter: promoter for bacteriophage T3 RNA polymerase
   5413..5429    -  protein_bind   lac operator: The lac repressor binds to the lac operator to inhibit transcription in E. coli. This inhibition can be relieved by adding lactose or isopropyl-β-D-thiogalactopyranoside (IPTG). lac repressor encoded by lacI
   5437..5467    -  promoter       lac promoter: promoter for the E. coli lac operon
   5482..5503    -  protein_bind   CAP binding site: CAP binding activates transcription in the presence of cAMP. E. coli catabolite activator protein
   5516..5608    -  CDS            lacI (fragment): lac repressor; lacI; The lac repressor binds to the lac operator to inhibit transcription in E. coli. This inhibition can be relieved by adding lactose or isopropyl-β-D-thiogalactopyranoside (IPTG).
   5791..6379    -  rep_origin     ori: high-copy-number ColE1/pMB1/pBR322/pUC origin of replication
   6550..7410    -  CDS            AmpR: β-lactamase; bla; confers resistance to ampicillin, carbenicillin, and related antibiotics
   7411..7515    -  promoter       AmpR promoter: bla
   7552..8055    +  misc_feature   CEN/ARS: S. cerevisiae CEN6 centromere fused to an autonomously replicating sequence
   8124..35      +  CDS            rop (fragment) (across the origin): Rop protein, which maintains plasmids at low copy number; rop
>Addgene plasmid #87286 | pRS414 Hsh155 N295D/K335E | depositor full sequence | sequence record 170295 | pRS414 Hsh155 N295D/K335E sequence 8124 bps
TCGCGCGTTTCGGTGATGACGGTGAAAACCTCTGACACATGCAGCTCCCGGAGACGGTCACAGCTTGTCT
GTAAGCGGATGCCGGGAGCAGACAAGCCCGTCAGGGCGCGTCAGCGGGTGTTGGCGGGTGTCGGGGCTGG
CTTAACTATGCGGCATCAGAGCAGATTGTACTGAGAGTGCACCATAAACGACATTACTATATATATAATA
TAGGAAGCATTTAATAGACAGCATCGTAATATATGTGTACTTTGCAGTTATGACGCCAGATGGCAGTAGT
GGAAGATATTCTTTATTGAAAAATAGCTTGTCACCTTACGTACAATCTTGATCCGGAGCTTTTCTTTTTT
TGCCGATTAAGAATTAATTCGGTCGAAAAAAGAAAAGGAGAGGGCCAAGAGGGAGGGCATTGGTGACTAT
TGAGCACGTGAGTATACGTGATTAAGCACACAAAGGCAGCTTGGAGTATGTCTGTTATTAATTTCACAGG
TAGTTCTGGTCCATTGGTGAAAGTTTGCGGCTTGCAGAGCACAGAGGCCGCAGAATGTGCTCTAGATTCC
GATGCTGACTTGCTGGGTATTATATGTGTGCCCAATAGAAAGAGAACAATTGACCCGGTTATTGCAAGGA
AAATTTCAAGTCTTGTAAAAGCATATAAAAATAGTTCAGGCACTCCGAAATACTTGGTTGGCGTGTTTCG
TAATCAACCTAAGGAGGATGTTTTGGCTCTGGTCAATGATTACGGCATTGATATCGTCCAACTGCATGGA
GATGAGTCGTGGCAAGAATACCAAGAGTTCCTCGGTTTGCCAGTTATTAAAAGACTCGTATTTCCAAAAG
ACTGCAACATACTACTCAGTGCAGCTTCACAGAAACCTCATTCGTTTATTCCCTTGTTTGATTCAGAAGC
AGGTGGGACAGGTGAACTTTTGGATTGGAACTCGATTTCTGACTGGGTTGGAAGGCAAGAGAGCCCCGAA
AGCTTACATTTTATGTTAGCTGGTGGACTGACGCCAGAAAATGTTGGTGATGCGCTTAGATTAAATGGCG
TTATTGGTGTTGATGTAAGCGGAGGTGTGGAGACAAATGGTGTAAAAGACTCTAACAAAATAGCAAATTT
CGTCAAAAATGCTAAGAAATAGGTTATTACTGAGTAGTATTTATTTAAGTATTGTTTGTGCACTTGCCTA
TGCGGTGTGAAATACCGCACAGATGCGTAAGGAGAAAATACCGCATCAGGAAATTGTAAACGTTAATATT
TTGTTAAAATTCGCGTTAAATTTTTGTTAAATCAGCTCATTTTTTAACCAATAGGCCGAAATCGGCAAAA
TCCCTTATAAATCAAAAGAATAGACCGAGATAGGGT
[37 nt withheld, positions 1367-1403]
AAAGAACGTGGACTCCAACGTCAAAGG
[49 nt withheld, positions 1431-1479]
T
[91 nt withheld, positions 1481-1571]
G
[124 nt withheld, positions 1573-1696]
CGCGCCATTCGCCATTCAGGCTGCGCAACTGTTGGGAAGGGCGATCGGTGCGGGCCTCTTCGCTATTACG
CCAGCTGGCGAAAGGGGGATGTGCTGCAAGGCGATTAAGTTGGGTAACGCCAGGGTTTTCCCAGTCACGA
CGTTGTAAAACGACGGCCAGTGAGCGCGCGTAATACGACTCACTATAGGGCGAATTGGGTACCGGGCCCC
CCCTCGAGCATGTACTTTCCGCCTAACTACCATCACCTGTCTTTATTTATTCCGCTGACAGATATGCACA
ACCAATTATCGTCTCTTGAAAGCTTTTTAGACGTGATTGCTGTTATTTGGCACGTTGTTAGTATTTAAGC
TTATTCGGGTTTGCATTGATATTTGCCCGAGCAGAAATCTCCTTCTCGATGAGTTAGAACTGAAACATCT
CTTCAATTACTTATACATAATAAACATAGAAAGCCAGGACCTGTCATCATGAGTCATCCGATTCAATTTG
TAAACGCTAATAATAGCGATAAGAGCCACCAATTAGGCGGTCAATATTCTATTCCTCAGGATTTGAGGGA
AAACCTGCAGAAAGAAGCTGCACGTATTGGTGAGAACGAAAAAGATGTGCTACAGGAAAAAATGGAAACT
AGGACAGTGCAAAATCGAGAGGATTCATACCACAAAAGAAGGTTTGATATGAAGTTTGAGCCGGATTCCG
ATACACAAACTGTTACGTCTTCAGAAAATACCCAAGACGCTGTCGTGCCAAGGAAAAGAAAATCTCGTTG
GGATGTAAAAGGGTACGAGCCACCTGATGAATCTTCAACAGCGGTCAAAGAAAACTCTGATAGTGCTTTG
GTTAATGTAGAAGGAATCCATGATTTGATGTTTTTTAAACCTTCTGACCATAAATATTTCGCCGACGTTA
TATCCAAAAAACCCATAGATGAGTTAAATAAGGATGAAAAGAAAGAAAGAACCCTGTCGATGTTACTTCT
GAAAATAAAAAATGGCAATACAGCGAGTAGGAGGACTTCTATGCGGATTTTAACCGATAAAGCTGTTACA
TTTGGTCCAGAAATGATATTTAACCGCTTATTGCCCATATTACTAGACAGAAGTTTGGAAGACCAGGAAA
GACATCTAATGATCAAGACCATAGATCGCGTCCTTTACCAGCTAGGAGATTTAACAAAACCTTACGTTCA
CAAAATACTTGTAGTAGCTGCCCCATTGCTAATAGATGAAGATCCAATGGTTCGTTCAACAGGCCAGGAG
ATAATCACCAATCTGTCTACAGTCGCTGGCCTAAAAACCATTCTAACAGTAATGAGACCTGATATTGAGA
ATGAGGATGAGTATGTTAGAGATGTAACTTCAAGAGCGGCGGCTGTGGTGGCAAAAGCCCTTGGTGTTAA
TCAATTGCTTCCTTTCATCAATGCAGCATGCCACTCACGGAAGTCTTGGAAAGCAAGGCATACTGGCATA
GAAATTGTGCAGCAAATAGGTATACTTTTGGGAATAGGTGTCTTGAATCATCTTACTGGGCTGATGAGTT
GTATCAAAGACTGCCTAATGGATGATCACGTTCCGGTGCGAATTGTTACAGCACATACTTTATCAACACT
AGCAGAAAATTCTTATCCATATGGTATCGAAGTTTTCAACGTTGTACTGGAGCCATTATGGAAGGGTATA
AGAAGTCATCGTGGTAAAGTGCTATCTTCTTTTTTAAAAGCTGTTGGATCTATGATCCCATTGATGGACC
CAGAGTATGCCGGTTATTATACCACAGAAGCAATGAGAATAATTAGACGTGAATTCGACTCTCCCGATGA
TGAAATGAAAAAGACCATTCTTTTAGTATTACAAAAATGTAGCGCTGTAGAATCCATAACGCCAAAATTT
CTGAGAGAAGAAATCGCGCCAGAATTCTTTCAAAAATTTTGGGTCAGACGAGTGGCATTGGATAGACCAT
TAAACAAAGTTGTTACATATACTACTGTTACATTAGCAAAGAAATTAGGTTGTTCTTATACCATTGATAA
ATTATTAACACCATTGAGAGATGAAGCTGAGCCGTTCAGAACAATGGCTGTCCATGCTGTTACTAGAACA
GTAAACTTATTAGGGACAGCAGATTTAGATGAGAGATTAGAAACGAGGCTTATTGATGCGCTCTTGATAG
CATTTCAAGAACAAACAAATAGTGATTCTATAATCTTTAAAGGGTTTGGGGCAGTGACGGTGTCACTTGA
CATCCGTATGAAACCGTTTTTAGCACCCATTGTGAGTACGATTTTAAATCATTTAAAGCATAAAACTCCC
TTGGTTCGTCAACATGCAGCAGATCTATGTGCCATACTAATACCAGTCATCAAGAACTGTCACGAATTCG
AAATGTTGAATAAATTGAACATTATATTGTATGAATCCTTAGGCGAAGTATATCCAGAGGTATTAGGTTC
TATAATCAACGCTATGTACTGTATTACTAGCGTAATGGATTTGGATAAACTACAACCTCCTATTAATCAA
ATTTTACCAACCTTAACTCCAATTTTAAGAAACAAGCATAGAAAAGTCGAAGTAAACACTATCAAATTTG
TTGGACTTATTGGTAAATTAGCACCTACCTATGCACCTCCTAAAGAATGGATGAGAATATGTTTTGAACT
ATTAGAACTTTTGAAAAGTACAAATAAAGAAATAAGAAGATCAGCAAATGCCACGTTTGGATTCATTGCT
GAAGCAATTGGACCTCACGATGTTCTTGTTGCGTTATTGAACAATTTAAAGGTTCAAGAACGTCAGTTAC
GTGTATGCACGGCTGTTGCTATCGGTATCGTTGCTAAAGTGTGTGGTCCTTACAACGTGCTGCCAGTAAT
CATGAATGAATACACAACACCAGAGACTAATGTTCAAAACGGTGTTCTCAAGGCCATGTCATTCATGTTT
GAGTACATTGGTAACATGTCTAAGGATTACATATACTTCATAACACCATTATTAGAAGATGCACTCACCG
ATAGGGATTTAGTTCATCGTCAGACAGCGTCGAACGTAATAACCCACTTAGCTTTAAACTGTTCAGGTAC
AGGTCACGAAGATGCCTTCATTCATTTAATGAATCTTCTAATACCCAATATTTTTGAAACTTCACCACAT
GCTATTATGCGTATTTTAGAAGGTTTGGAGGCACTGAGTCAAGCTCTTGGCCCTGGACTATTCATGAACT
ACATATGGGCAGGATTGTTCCATCCAGCGAAGAATGTAAGGAAAGCATTTTGGAGGGTGTATAATAACAT
GTACGTAATGTACCAGGACGCCATGGTACCTTTTTACCCCGTTACACCAGACAACAATGAAGAATATATA
GAAGAACTGGATTTAGTTCTGTGAATATATATAGAGCATATAAATAACCACAACTTGTAAGAATATTTTA
CTTGACACACCTATATCATCACGTCACGATGCCTTCATAGATTATGATGAAATATAAACAGAACCTGCTA
TTGGAAAAAAAAGGGCAGGAAAAAATTTTGTGAAAGTGAGTAAAAGAAAGATGAAGAGCGAGACATGGAT
AATAAGAAATAGATGTCACTAATGGACAATTGGAAGACTGATATGGAAAGTTACGATGAAGGAGGAGCTC
CCAGCTTTTGTTCCCTTTAGTGAGGGTTAATTGCGCGCTTGGCGTAATCATGGTCATAGCTGTTTCCTGT
GTGAAATTGTTATCCGCTCACAATTCCACACAACATAGGAGCCGGAAGCATAAAGTGTAAAGCCTGGGGT
GCCTAATGAGTGAGGTAACTCACATTAATTGCGTTGCGCTCACTGCCCGCTTTCCAGTCGGGAAACCTGT
CGTGCCAGCTGCATTAATGAATCGGCCAACGCGCGGGGAGAGGCGGTTTGCGTATTGGGCGCTCTTCCGC
TTCCTCGCTCACTGACTCGCTGCGCTCGGTCGTTCGGCTGCGGCGAGCGGTATCAGCTCACTCAAAGGCG
GTAATACGGTTATCCACAGAATCAGGGGATAACGCAGGAAAGAACATGTGAGCAAAAGGCCAGCAAAAGG
CCAGGAACCGTAAAAAGGCCGCGTTGCTGGCGTTTTTCCATAGGCTCCGCCCCCCTGACGAGCATCACAA
AAATCGACGCTCAAGTCAGAGGTGGCGAAACCCGACAGGACTATAAAGATACCAGGCGTTTCCCCCTGGA
AGCTCCCTCGTGCGCTCTCCTGTTCCGACCCTGCCGCTTACCGGATACCTGTCCGCCTTTCTCCCTTCGG
GAAGCGTGGCGCTTTCTCATAGCTCACGCTGTAGGTATCTCAGTTCGGTGTAGGTCGTTCGCTCCAAGCT
GGGCTGTGTGCACGAACCCCCCGTTCAGCCCGACCGCTGCGCCTTATCCGGTAACTATCGTCTTGAGTCC
AACCCGGTAAGACACGACTTATCGCCACTGGCAGCAGCCACTGGTAACAGGATTAGCAGAGCGAGGTATG
TAGGCGGTGCTACAGAGTTCTTGAAGTGGTGGCCTAACTACGGCTACACTAGAAGGACAGTATTTGGTAT
CTGCGCTCTGCTGAAGCCAGTTACCTTCGGAAAAAGAGTTGGTAGCTCTTGATCCGGCAAACAAACCACC
GCTGGTAGCGGTGGTTTTTTTGTTTGCAAGCAGCAGATTACGCGCAGAAAAAAAGGATCTCAAGAAGATC
CTTTGATCTTTTCTACGGGGTCTGACGCTCAGTGGAACGAAAACTCACGTTAAGGGATTTTGGTCATGAG
ATTATCAAAAAGGATCTTCACCTAGATCCTTTTAAATTAAAAATGAAGTTTTAAATCAATCTAAAGTATA
TATGAGTAAACTTGGTCTGACAGTTACCAATGCTTAATCAGTGAGGCACCTATCTCAGCGATCTGTCTAT
TTCGTTCATCCATAGTTGCCTGACTCCCCGTCGTGTAGATAACTACGATACGGGAGGGCTTACCATCTGG
CCCCAGTGCTGCAATGATACCGCGAGACCCACGCTCACCGGCTCCAGATTTATCAGCAATAAACCAGCCA
GCCGGAAGGGCCGAGCGCAGAAGTGGTCCTGCAACTTTATCCGCCTCCATCCAGTCTATTAATTGTTGCC
GGGAAGCTAGAGTAAGTAGTTCGCCAGTTAATAGTTTGCGCAACGTTGTTGCCATTGCTACAGGCATCGT
GGTGTCACGCTCGTCGTTTGGTATGGCTTCATTCAGCTCCGGTTCCCAACGATCAAGGCGAGTTACATGA
TCCCCCATGTTGTGCAAAAAAGCGGTTAGCTCCTTCGGTCCTCCGATCGTTGTCAGAAGTAAGTTGGCCG
CAGTGTTATCACTCATGGTTATGGCAGCACTGCATAATTCTCTTACTGTCATGCCATCCGTAAGATGCTT
TTCTGTGACTGGTGAGTACTCAACCAAGTCATTCTGAGAATAGTGTATGCGGCGACCGAGTTGCTCTTGC
CCGGCGTCAATACGGGATAATACCGCGCCACATAGCAGAACTTTAAAAGTGCTCATCATTGGAAAACGTT
CTTCGGGGCGAAAACTCTCAAGGATCTTACCGCTGTTGAGATCCAGTTCGATGTAACCCACTCGTGCACC
CAACTGATCTTCAGCATCTTTTACTTTCACCAGCGTTTCTGGGTGAGCAAAAACAGGAAGGCAAAATGCC
GCAAAAAAGGGAATAAGGGCGACACGGAAATGTTGAATACTCATACTCTTCCTTTTTCAATATTATTGAA
GCATTTATCAGGGTTATTGTCTCATGAGCGGATACATATTTGAATGTATTTAGAAAAATAAACAAATAGG
GGTTCCGCGCACATTTCCCCGAAAAGTGCCACCTGGGTCCTTTTCATCACGTGCTATAAAAATAATTATA
ATTTAAATTTTTTAATATAAATATATAAATTAAAAATAGAAAGTAAAAAAAGAAATTAAAGAAAAAATAG
TTTTTGTTTTCCGAAGATGTAAAAGACTCTAGGGGGATCGCCAACAAATACTACCTTTTATCTTGCTCTT
CCTGCTCTCAGGTATTAATGCCGAATTGTTTCATCTTGTCTGTGTAGAAGACCACACACGAAAATCCTGT
GATTTTACATTTTACTTATCGTTAATCGAATGTATATCTATTTAATCTGCTTTTCTTGTCTAATAAATAT
ATATGTAAAGTACGCTTTTTGTTGAAATTTTTTAAACCTTTGTTTATTTTTTTTTCTTCATTCCGTAACT
CTTCTACCTTCTTTATTTACTTTCTAAAATCCAAATACAAAACATAAAAATAAATAAACACAGAGTAAAT
TCCCAAATTATTCCATCATTAAAAGATACGAGGCGCGTGTAAGTTACAGGCAAGCGATCCGTCCTAAGAA
ACCATTATTATCATGACATTAACCTATAAAAATAGGCGTATCACGAGGCCCTTTCGTC
