Features (pLannotate 1.2.2; 19 found; start..end, strand, type, name):
    137..186     +  misc_feature   bom (fragment): basis of mobility region from pBR322
    324..471     +  promoter       TRP1 promoter: S. cerevisiae TRP1
    472..1146    +  CDS            TRP1: phosphoribosylanthranilate isomerase, required for tryptophan biosynthesis; S. cerevisiae TRP1; yeast auxotrophic marker
   1197..1248    +  misc_feature   bom (fragment): basis of mobility region from pBR322
   1276..1704    -  rep_origin     f1 ori (sequence partly withheld): f1 bacteriophage origin of replication; arrow indicates direction of (+) strand synthesis
   1708..1863    -  CDS            lacZα (fragment): LacZα fragment of β-galactosidase; lacZ fragment
   1871..1889    +  promoter       T7 promoter: promoter for bacteriophage T7 RNA polymerase
   2170..5082    +  CDS            HSH155: SF3B1_YEAST - Experimental evidence at protein level: Swiss-Prot protein existence level 1. Contacts pre-mRNA on both sides of the branch site early in spliceosome assembly. From Saccharomyces cerevisiae (strain ATCC 204508 / S288c) (Baker's yeast).
   5284..5337    +  CDS            ABZ2 (fragment): PABC_YEAST - Experimental evidence at protein level: Swiss-Prot protein existence level 1. Converts 4-amino-4-deoxychorismate into 4-aminobenzoate (PABA) and pyruvate. From Saccharomyces cerevisiae (strain ATCC 204508 / S288c) (Baker's yeast).
   5354..5372    -  promoter       T3 promoter: promoter for bacteriophage T3 RNA polymerase
   5417..5433    -  protein_bind   lac operator: The lac repressor binds to the lac operator to inhibit transcription in E. coli. This inhibition can be relieved by adding lactose or isopropyl-β-D-thiogalactopyranoside (IPTG). lac repressor encoded by lacI
   5441..5471    -  promoter       lac promoter: promoter for the E. coli lac operon
   5486..5507    -  protein_bind   CAP binding site: CAP binding activates transcription in the presence of cAMP. E. coli catabolite activator protein
   5520..5612    -  CDS            lacI (fragment): lac repressor; lacI; The lac repressor binds to the lac operator to inhibit transcription in E. coli. This inhibition can be relieved by adding lactose or isopropyl-β-D-thiogalactopyranoside (IPTG).
   5795..6383    -  rep_origin     ori: high-copy-number ColE1/pMB1/pBR322/pUC origin of replication
   6554..7414    -  CDS            AmpR: β-lactamase; bla; confers resistance to ampicillin, carbenicillin, and related antibiotics
   7415..7519    -  promoter       AmpR promoter: bla
   7556..8059    +  misc_feature   CEN/ARS: S. cerevisiae CEN6 centromere fused to an autonomously replicating sequence
   8127..35      +  CDS            rop (fragment) (across the origin): Rop protein, which maintains plasmids at low copy number; rop
>Addgene plasmid #87286 | pRS414 Hsh155 N295D/K335E | addgene full sequence | sequence record 182556 | Addgene NGS Result
TCGCGCGTTTCGGTGATGACGGTGAAAACCTCTGACACATGCAGCTCCCGGAGACGGTCACAGCTTGTCT
GTAAGCGGATGCCGGGAGCAGACAAGCCCGTCAGGGCGCGTCAGCGGGTGTTGGCGGGTGTCGGGGCTGG
CTTAACTATGCGGCATCAGAGCAGATTGTACTGAGAGTGCACCATAGATCACGACATTACTATATATATA
ATATAGGAAGCATTTAATAGAACAGCATCGTAATATATGTGTACTTTGCAGTTATGACGCCAGATGGCAG
TAGTGGAAGATATTCTTTATTGAAAAATAGCTTGTCACCTTACGTACAATCTTGATCCGGAGCTTTTCTT
TTTTTGCCGATTAAGAATTAATTCGGTCGAAAAAAGAAAAGGAGAGGGCCAAGAGGGAGGGCATTGGTGA
CTATTGAGCACGTGAGTATACGTGATTAAGCACACAAAGGCAGCTTGGAGTATGTCTGTTATTAATTTCA
CAGGTAGTTCTGGTCCATTGGTGAAAGTTTGCGGCTTGCAGAGCACAGAGGCCGCAGAATGTGCTCTAGA
TTCCGATGCTGACTTGCTGGGTATTATATGTGTGCCCAATAGAAAGAGAACAATTGACCCGGTTATTGCA
AGGAAAATTTCAAGTCTTGTAAAAGCATATAAAAATAGTTCAGGCACTCCGAAATACTTGGTTGGCGTGT
TTCGTAATCAACCTAAGGAGGATGTTTTGGCTCTGGTCAATGATTACGGCATTGATATCGTCCAACTGCA
TGGAGATGAGTCGTGGCAAGAATACCAAGAGTTCCTCGGTTTGCCAGTTATTAAAAGACTCGTATTTCCA
AAAGACTGCAACATACTACTCAGTGCAGCTTCACAGAAACCTCATTCGTTTATTCCCTTGTTTGATTCAG
AAGCAGGTGGGACAGGTGAACTTTTGGATTGGAACTCGATTTCTGACTGGGTTGGAAGGCAAGAGAGCCC
CGAAAGCTTACATTTTATGTTAGCTGGTGGACTGACGCCAGAAAATGTTGGTGATGCGCTTAGATTAAAT
GGCGTTATTGGTGTTGATGTAAGCGGAGGTGTGGAGACAAATGGTGTAAAAGACTCTAACAAAATAGCAA
ATTTCGTCAAAAATGCTAAGAAATAGGTTATTACTGAGTAGTATTTATTTAAGTATTGTTTGTGCACTTG
CCGATCTATGCGGTGTGAAATACCGCACAGATGCGTAAGGAGAAAATACCGCATCAGGAAATTGTAAGCG
TTAATATTTTGTTAAAATTCGCGTTAAATTTTTGTTAAATCAGCTCATTTTTTAACCAATAGGCCGAAAT
CGGCAAAATCCCTTATAAATCAAAAGAATAGACCGAGATAGGGT
[37 nt withheld, positions 1375-1411]
AAAGAACGTGGACTCCAACGTCAAAGG
[49 nt withheld, positions 1439-1487]
T
[91 nt withheld, positions 1489-1579]
G
[124 nt withheld, positions 1581-1704]
CCATTCGCCATTCAGGCTGCGCAACTGTTGGGAAGGGCGATCGGTGCGGGCCTCTTCGCTATTACGCCAG
CTGGCGAAAGGGGGATGTGCTGCAAGGCGATTAAGTTGGGTAACGCCAGGGTTTTCCCAGTCACGACGTT
GTAAAACGACGGCCAGTGAGCGCGCGTAATACGACTCACTATAGGGCGAATTGGGTACCGGGCCCCCCCC
TCGAGCATGTACTTTCCGCCTAACTACCATCACCTGTCTTTATTTATTCCGCTGACAGATATGCACAACC
AATTATCGTCTCTTGAAAGCTTTTTAGACGTGATTGCTGTTATTTGGCACGTTGTTAGTATTTAAGCTTA
TTCGGGTTTGCATTGATATTTGCCCGAGCAGAAATCTCCTTCTCGATGAGTTAGAACTGAAACATCTCTT
CAATTACTTATACATAATAAACATAGAAAGCCAGGACCTGTCATCATGAGTCATCCGATTCAATTTGTAA
ACGCTAATAATAGCGATAAGAGCCACCAATTAGGCGGTCAATATTCTATTCCTCAGGATTTGAGGGAAAA
CCTGCAGAAAGAAGCTGCACGTATTGGTGAGAACGAAAAAGATGTGCTACAGGAAAAAATGGAAACTAGG
ACAGTGCAAAATCGAGAGGATTCATACCACAAAAGAAGGTTTGATATGAAGTTTGAGCCGGATTCCGATA
CACAAACTGTTACGTCTTCAGAAAATACCCAAGACGCTGTCGTGCCAAGGAAAAGAAAATCTCGTTGGGA
TGTAAAAGGGTACGAGCCACCTGATGAATCTTCAACAGCGGTCAAAGAAAACTCTGATAGTGCTTTGGTT
AATGTAGAAGGAATCCATGATTTGATGTTTTTTAAACCTTCTGACCATAAATATTTCGCCGACGTTATAT
CCAAAAAACCCATAGATGAGTTAAATAAGGATGAAAAGAAAGAAAGAACCCTGTCGATGTTACTTCTGAA
AATAAAAAATGGCAATACAGCGAGTAGGAGGACTTCTATGCGGATTTTAACCGATAAAGCTGTTACATTT
GGTCCAGAAATGATATTTAACCGCTTATTGCCCATATTACTAGACAGAAGTTTGGAAGACCAGGAAAGAC
ATCTAATGATCAAGACCATAGATCGCGTCCTTTACCAGCTAGGAGATTTAACAAAACCTTACGTTCACAA
AATACTTGTAGTAGCTGCCCCATTGCTAATAGATGAAGATCCAATGGTTCGTTCAACAGGCCAGGAGATA
ATCACCAATCTGTCTACAGTCGCTGGCCTAAAAACCATTCTAACAGTAATGAGACCTGATATTGAGAATG
AGGATGAGTATGTTAGAGATGTAACTTCAAGAGCGGCGGCTGTGGTGGCAAAAGCCCTTGGTGTTAATCA
ATTGCTTCCTTTCATCAATGCAGCATGCCACTCACGGAAGTCTTGGAAAGCAAGGCATACTGGCATAGAA
ATTGTGCAGCAAATAGGTATACTTTTGGGAATAGGTGTCTTGAATCATCTTACTGGGCTGATGAGTTGTA
TCAAAGACTGCCTAATGGATGATCACGTTCCGGTGCGAATTGTTACAGCACATACTTTATCAACACTAGC
AGAAAATTCTTATCCATATGGTATCGAAGTTTTCAACGTTGTACTGGAGCCATTATGGAAGGGTATAAGA
AGTCATCGTGGTAAAGTGCTATCTTCTTTTTTAAAAGCTGTTGGATCTATGATCCCATTGATGGACCCAG
AGTATGCCGGTTATTATACCACAGAAGCAATGAGAATAATTAGACGTGAATTCGACTCTCCCGATGATGA
AATGAAAAAGACCATTCTTTTAGTATTACAAAAATGTAGCGCTGTAGAATCCATAACGCCAAAATTTCTG
AGAGAAGAAATCGCGCCAGAATTCTTTCAAAAATTTTGGGTCAGACGAGTGGCATTGGATAGACCATTAA
ACAAAGTTGTTACATATACTACTGTTACATTAGCAAAGAAATTAGGTTGTTCTTATACCATTGATAAATT
ATTAACACCATTGAGAGATGAAGCTGAGCCGTTCAGAACAATGGCTGTCCATGCTGTTACTAGAACAGTA
AACTTATTAGGGACAGCAGATTTAGATGAGAGATTAGAAACGAGGCTTATTGATGCGCTCTTGATAGCAT
TTCAAGAACAAACAAATAGTGATTCTATAATCTTTAAAGGGTTTGGGGCAGTGACGGTGTCACTTGACAT
CCGTATGAAACCGTTTTTAGCACCCATTGTGAGTACGATTTTAAATCATTTAAAGCATAAAACTCCCTTG
GTTCGTCAACATGCAGCAGATCTATGTGCCATACTAATACCAGTCATCAAGAACTGTCACGAATTCGAAA
TGTTGAATAAATTGAACATTATATTGTATGAATCCTTAGGCGAAGTATATCCAGAGGTATTAGGTTCTAT
AATCAACGCTATGTACTGTATTACTAGCGTAATGGATTTGGATAAACTACAACCTCCTATTAATCAAATT
TTACCAACCTTAACTCCAATTTTAAGAAACAAGCATAGAAAAGTCGAAGTAAACACTATCAAATTTGTTG
GACTTATTGGTAAATTAGCACCTACCTATGCACCTCCTAAAGAATGGATGAGAATATGTTTTGAACTATT
AGAACTTTTGAAAAGTACAAATAAAGAAATAAGAAGATCAGCAAATGCCACGTTTGGATTCATTGCTGAA
GCAATTGGACCTCACGATGTTCTTGTTGCGTTATTGAACAATTTAAAGGTTCAAGAACGTCAGTTACGTG
TATGCACGGCTGTTGCTATCGGTATCGTTGCTAAAGTGTGTGGTCCTTACAACGTGCTGCCAGTAATCAT
GAATGAATACACAACACCAGAGACTAATGTTCAAAACGGTGTTCTCAAGGCCATGTCATTCATGTTTGAG
TACATTGGTAACATGTCTAAGGATTACATATACTTCATAACACCATTATTAGAAGATGCACTCACCGATA
GGGATTTAGTTCATCGTCAGACAGCGTCGAACGTAATAACCCACTTAGCTTTAAACTGTTCAGGTACAGG
TCACGAAGATGCCTTCATTCATTTAATGAATCTTCTAATACCCAATATTTTTGAAACTTCACCACATGCT
ATTATGCGTATTTTAGAAGGTTTGGAGGCACTGAGTCAAGCTCTTGGCCCTGGACTATTCATGAACTACA
TATGGGCAGGATTGTTCCATCCAGCGAAGAATGTAAGGAAAGCATTTTGGAGGGTGTATAATAACATGTA
CGTAATGTACCAGGACGCCATGGTACCTTTTTACCCCGTTACACCAGACAACAATGAAGAATATATAGAA
GAACTGGATTTAGTTCTGTGAATATATATAGAGCATATAAATAACCACAACTTGTAAGAATATTTTACTT
GACACACCTATATCATCACGTCACGATGCCTTCATAGATTATGATGAAATATAAACAGAACCTGCTATTG
GAAAAAAAAGGGCAGGAAAAAATTTTGTGAAAGTGAGTAAAAGAAAGATGAAGAGCGAGACATGGATAAT
AAGAAATAGATGTCACTAATGGACAATTGGAAGACTGATATGGAAAGTTACGATGAAGGAGGAGCTCCAG
CTTTTGTTCCCTTTAGTGAGGGTTAATTGCGCGCTTGGCGTAATCATGGTCATAGCTGTTTCCTGTGTGA
AATTGTTATCCGCTCACAATTCCACACAACATACGAGCCGGAAGCATAAAGTGTAAAGCCTGGGGTGCCT
AATGAGTGAGCTAACTCACATTAATTGCGTTGCGCTCACTGCCCGCTTTCCAGTCGGGAAACCTGTCGTG
CCAGCTGCATTAATGAATCGGCCAACGCGCGGGGAGAGGCGGTTTGCGTATTGGGCGCTCTTCCGCTTCC
TCGCTCACTGACTCGCTGCGCTCGGTCGTTCGGCTGCGGCGAGCGGTATCAGCTCACTCAAAGGCGGTAA
TACGGTTATCCACAGAATCAGGGGATAACGCAGGAAAGAACATGTGAGCAAAAGGCCAGCAAAAGGCCAG
GAACCGTAAAAAGGCCGCGTTGCTGGCGTTTTTCCATAGGCTCCGCCCCCCTGACGAGCATCACAAAAAT
CGACGCTCAAGTCAGAGGTGGCGAAACCCGACAGGACTATAAAGATACCAGGCGTTTCCCCCTGGAAGCT
CCCTCGTGCGCTCTCCTGTTCCGACCCTGCCGCTTACCGGATACCTGTCCGCCTTTCTCCCTTCGGGAAG
CGTGGCGCTTTCTCATAGCTCACGCTGTAGGTATCTCAGTTCGGTGTAGGTCGTTCGCTCCAAGCTGGGC
TGTGTGCACGAACCCCCCGTTCAGCCCGACCGCTGCGCCTTATCCGGTAACTATCGTCTTGAGTCCAACC
CGGTAAGACACGACTTATCGCCACTGGCAGCAGCCACTGGTAACAGGATTAGCAGAGCGAGGTATGTAGG
CGGTGCTACAGAGTTCTTGAAGTGGTGGCCTAACTACGGCTACACTAGAAGAACAGTATTTGGTATCTGC
GCTCTGCTGAAGCCAGTTACCTTCGGAAAAAGAGTTGGTAGCTCTTGATCCGGCAAACAAACCACCGCTG
GTAGCGGTGGTTTTTTTGTTTGCAAGCAGCAGATTACGCGCAGAAAAAAAGGATCTCAAGAAGATCCTTT
GATCTTTTCTACGGGGTCTGACGCTCAGTGGAACGAAAACTCACGTTAAGGGATTTTGGTCATGAGATTA
TCAAAAAGGATCTTCACCTAGATCCTTTTAAATTAAAAATGAAGTTTTAAATCAATCTAAAGTATATATG
AGTAAACTTGGTCTGACAGTTACCAATGCTTAATCAGTGAGGCACCTATCTCAGCGATCTGTCTATTTCG
TTCATCCATAGTTGCCTGACTCCCCGTCGTGTAGATAACTACGATACGGGAGGGCTTACCATCTGGCCCC
AGTGCTGCAATGATACCGCGAGACCCACGCTCACCGGCTCCAGATTTATCAGCAATAAACCAGCCAGCCG
GAAGGGCCGAGCGCAGAAGTGGTCCTGCAACTTTATCCGCCTCCATCCAGTCTATTAATTGTTGCCGGGA
AGCTAGAGTAAGTAGTTCGCCAGTTAATAGTTTGCGCAACGTTGTTGCCATTGCTACAGGCATCGTGGTG
TCACGCTCGTCGTTTGGTATGGCTTCATTCAGCTCCGGTTCCCAACGATCAAGGCGAGTTACATGATCCC
CCATGTTGTGCAAAAAAGCGGTTAGCTCCTTCGGTCCTCCGATCGTTGTCAGAAGTAAGTTGGCCGCAGT
GTTATCACTCATGGTTATGGCAGCACTGCATAATTCTCTTACTGTCATGCCATCCGTAAGATGCTTTTCT
GTGACTGGTGAGTACTCAACCAAGTCATTCTGAGAATAGTGTATGCGGCGACCGAGTTGCTCTTGCCCGG
CGTCAATACGGGATAATACCGCGCCACATAGCAGAACTTTAAAAGTGCTCATCATTGGAAAACGTTCTTC
GGGGCGAAAACTCTCAAGGATCTTACCGCTGTTGAGATCCAGTTCGATGTAACCCACTCGTGCACCCAAC
TGATCTTCAGCATCTTTTACTTTCACCAGCGTTTCTGGGTGAGCAAAAACAGGAAGGCAAAATGCCGCAA
AAAAGGGAATAAGGGCGACACGGAAATGTTGAATACTCATACTCTTCCTTTTTCAATATTATTGAAGCAT
TTATCAGGGTTATTGTCTCATGAGCGGATACATATTTGAATGTATTTAGAAAAATAAACAAATAGGGGTT
CCGCGCACATTTCCCCGAAAAGTGCCACCTGGGTCCTTTTCATCACGTGCTATAAAAATAATTATAATTT
AAATTTTTTAATATAAATATATAAATTAAAAATAGAAAGTAAAAAAAGAAATTAAAGAAAAAATAGTTTT
TGTTTTCCGAAGATGTAAAAGACTCTAGGGGGATCGCCAACAAATACTACCTTTTATCTTGCTCTTCCTG
CTCTCAGGTATTAATGCCGAATTGTTTCATCTTGTCTGTGTAGAAGACCACACACGAAAATCCTGTGATT
TTACATTTTACTTATCGTTAATCGAATGTATATCTATTTAATCTGCTTTTCTTGTCTAATAAATATATAT
GTAAAGTACGCTTTTTGTTGAAATTTTTTAAACCTTTGTTTATTTTTTTTTCTTCATTCCGTAACTCTTC
TACCTTCTTTATTTACTTTCTAAAATCCAAATACAAAACATAAAAATAAATAAACACAGAGTAAATTCCC
AAATTATTCCATCATTAAAAGATACGAGGCGCGTGTAAGTTACAGGCAAGCGATCCGTCTAAGAAACCAT
TATTATCATGACATTAACCTATAAAAATAGGCGTATCACGAGGCCCTTTCGTC
